>Addgene plasmid #176643 | MBP-RGG-LgBit-RGG | addgene full sequence | sequence record 346289 | Addgene NGS Result
GTTACGGTCGTGATCGTAATTATGAAGACCGTGGTTACAACGGCGGTGGCGGTGGCGGTGGCAATCGTGG
CTATAACAATAACCGTGGTGGCGGTGGCGGTGGCTACAATCGCCAGGATCGTGGTGACGGTGGCAGCTCT
AACTTTTCGCGCGGTGGCTATAATAACCGTGATGAAGGCAGCGACAACCGCGGTAGTGGCCGTTCCTACA
ATAACGATCGTCGCGACAATGGTGGCGATGGCGAATTCGTTTTTACGCTTGAAGATTTCGTTGGTGATTG
GGAGCAAACTGCGGCATATAATTTGGACCAAGTTTTGGAACAAGGTGGTGTAAGTAGTCTTCTTCAGAAC
TTAGCTGTCTCCGTGACACCCATTCAGCGCATCGTTAGATCGGGTGAAAACGCCCTGAAGATAGATATTC
ACGTTATTATTCCCTATGAGGGCTTAAGTGCAGATCAAATGGCCCAAATCGAGGAGGTTTTCAAGGTCGT
GTATCCAGTGGACGATCACCATTTCAAAGTCATTTTACCGTATGGGACTTTAGTAATTGACGGAGTAACT
CCCAATATGTTGAACTATTTTGGAAGACCATACGAGGGCATAGCGGTTTTCGATGGTAAAAAGATTACGG
TGACGGGTACGCTTTGGAATGGTAACAAAATTATAGACGAGCGGTTAATAACCCCGGATGGGTCAATGTT
ATTCAGAGTCACTATTAACAGTGAATTCTTAGTACCTCGCGGGTCAATGGAATCCAATCAATCCAATAAC
GGTGGCTCGGGTAATGCCGCTCTGAATCGTGGTGGCCGCTACGTGCCGCCGCATCTGCGTGGTGGCGATG
GTGGTGCAGCAGCAGCTGCATCTGCTGGCGGTGATGACCGTCGCGGCGGTGCGGGCGGTGGCGGTTATCG
TCGCGGCGGTGGCAATAGTGGTGGCGGTGGCGGTGGCGGTTATGATCGTGGTTACAATGACAACCGTGAT
GACCGCGATAACCGTGGCGGTTCCGGCGGTTACGGTCGTGATCGTAATTATGAAGACCGTGGTTACAACG
GCGGTGGCGGTGGCGGTGGCAATCGTGGCTATAACAATAACCGTGGTGGCGGTGGCGGTGGCTACAATCG
CCAGGATCGTGGTGACGGTGGCAGCTCTAACTTTTCGCGCGGTGGCTATAATAACCGTGATGAAGGCAGC
GACAACCGCGGTAGTGGCCGTTCCTACAATAACGATCGTCGCGACAATGGTGGCGATGGCCTCGAGCACC
ACCACCACCACCACTGAGATCCGGCTGCTAACAAAGCCCGAAAGGAAGCTGAGTTGGCTGCTGCCACCGC
TGAGCAATAACTAGCATAACCCCTTGGGGCCTCTAAACGGGTCTTGAGGGGTTTTTTGCTGAAAGGAGGA
ACTATATCCGGATTGGCGAATGGG
[124 nt withheld, positions 1425-1548]
C
[91 nt withheld, positions 1550-1640]
A
[49 nt withheld, positions 1642-1690]
CCTTTGACGTTGGAGTCCACGTTCTTT
[37 nt withheld, positions 1718-1754]
ACCCTATCTCGGTCTATTCTTTTGATTTATAAGGGATTTTGCCGATTTCGGCCTATTGGTTAAAAAATGA
GCTGATTTAACAAAAATTTAACGCGAATTTTAACAAAATATTAACGCTTACAATTTAGGTGGCACTTTTC
GGGGTACCCAGGTGGCACTTTTCGGGGAAATGTGCGCGGAACCCCTATTTGTTTATTTTTCTAAATACAT
TCAAATATGTATCCGCTCATGAATTAATTCTTAGAAAAACTCATCGAGCATCAAATGAAACTGCAATTTA
TTCATATCAGGATTATCAATACCATATTTTTGAAAAAGCCGTTTCTGTAATGAAGGAGAAAACTCACCGA
GGCAGTTCCATAGGATGGCAAGATCCTGGTATCGGTCTGCGATTCCGACTCGTCCAACATCAATACAACC
TATTAATTTCCCCTCGTCAAAAATAAGGTTATCAAGTGAGAAATCACCATGAGTGACGACTGAATCCGGT
GAGAATGGCAAAAGTTTATGCATTTCTTTCCAGACTTGTTCAACAGGCCAGCCATTACGCTCGTCATCAA
AATCACTCGCATCAACCAAACCGTTATTCATTCGTGATTGCGCCTGAGCGAGACGAAATACGCGATCGCT
GTTAAAAGGACAATTACAAACAGGAATCGAATGCAACCGGCGCAGGAACACTGCCAGCGCATCAACAATA
TTTTCACCTGAATCAGGATATTCTTCTAATACCTGGAATGCTGTTTTCCCGGGGATCGCAGTGGTGAGTA
ACCATGCATCATCAGGAGTACGGATAAAATGCTTGATGGTCGGAAGAGGCATAAATTCCGTCAGCCAGTT
TAGTCTGACCATCTCATCTGTAACATCATTGGCAACGCTACCTTTGCCATGTTTCAGAAACAACTCTGGC
GCATCGGGCTTCCCATACAATCGATAGATTGTCGCACCTGATTGCCCGACATTATCGCGAGCCCATTTAT
ACCCATATAAATCAGCATCCATGTTGGAATTTAATCGCGGCCTAGAGCAAGACGTTTCCCGTTGAATATG
GCTCATAACACCCCTTGTATTACTGTTTATGTAAGCAGACAGTTTTATTGTTCATGACCAAAATCCCTTA
ACGTGACCTAGGTCATGACCAAAATCCCTTAACGTGAGTTTTCGTTCCACTGAGCGTCAGACCCCGTAGA
AAAGATCAAAGGATCTTCTTGAGATCCTTTTTTTCTGCGCGTAATCTGCTGCTTGCAAACAAAAAAACCA
CCGCTACCAGCGGTGGTTTGTTTGCCGGATCAAGAGCTACCAACTCTTTTTCCGAAGGTAACTGGCTTCA
GCAGAGCGCAGATACCAAATACTGTTCTTCTAGTGTAGCCGTAGTTAGGCCACCACTTCAAGAACTCTGT
AGCACCGCCTACATACCTCGCTCTGCTAATCCTGTTACCAGTGGCTGCTGCCAGTGGCGATAAGTCGTGT
CTTACCGGGTTGGACTCAAGACGATAGTTACCGGATAAGGCGCAGCGGTCGGGCTGAACGGGGGGTTCGT
GCACACAGCCCAGCTTGGAGCGAACGACCTACACCGAACTGAGATACCTACAGCGTGAGCTATGAGAAAG
CGCCACGCTTCCCGAAGGGAGAAAGGCGGACAGGTATCCGGTAAGCGGCAGGGTCGGAACAGGAGAGCGC
ACGAGGGAGCTTCCAGGGGGAAACGCCTGGTATCTTTATAGTCCTGTCGGGTTTCGCCACCTCTGACTTG
AGCGTCGATTTTTGTGATGCTCGTCAGGGGGGCGGAGCCTATGGAAAAACGCCAGCAACGCGGCCTTTTT
ACGGTTCCTGGCCTTTTGCTGGCCTTTTGCTCACATGTTCTTTCCTGCGTTATCCCCTGATTCTGTGGAT
AACCGTATTACCGCCTTTGAGTGAGCTGATACCGCTCGCCGCAGCCGAACGACCGAGCGCAGCGAGTCAG
TGAGCGAGGAAGCGGAAGAGCGCCATAATCCATGATAAAGAAGACAGTCATAAGTGCGGCGACGATAGTC
ATGCCCCGCGCCCACCGGAAGGAGCTGACTGGGTTGAAGGCTCTCAAGGGCATCGGTCGAGATCCCGGTG
CCTAATGAGTGAGCTAACTTACATTAATTGCGTTGCGCTCACTGCCCGCTTTCCAGTCGGGAAACCTGTC
GTGCCAGCTGCATTAATGAATCGGCCAACGCGCGGGGAGAGGCGGTTTGCGTATTGGGCGCCAGGGTGGT
TTTTCTTTTCACCAGTGAGACGGGCAACAGCTGATTGCCCTTCACCGCCTGGCCCTGAGAGAGTTGCAGC
AAGCGGTCCACGCTGGTTTGCCCCAGCAGGCGAAAATCCTGTTTGATGGTGGTTAACGGCGGGATATAAC
ATGAGCTGTCTTCGGTATCGTCGTATCCCACTACCGAGATATCCGCACCAACGCGCAGCCCGGACTCGGT
AATGGCGCGCATTGCGCCCAGCGCCATCTGATCGTTGGCAACCAGCATCGCAGTGGGAACGATGCCCTCA
TTCAGCATTTGCATGGTTTGTTGAAAACCGGACATGGCACTCCAGTCGCCTTCCCGTTCCGCTATCGGCT
GAATTTGATTGCGAGTGAGATATTTATGCCAGCCAGCCAGACGCAGACGCGCCGAGACAGAACTTAATGG
GCCCGCTAACAGCGCGATTTGCTGGTGACCCAATGCGACCAGATGCTCCACGCCCAGTCGCGTACCGTCT
TCATGGGAGAAAATAATACTGTTGATGGGTGTCTGGTCAGAGACATCAAGAAATAACGCCGGAACATTAG
TGCAGGCAGCTTCCACAGCAATGGCATCCTGGTCATCCAGCGGATAGTTAATGATCAGCCCACTGACGCG
TTGCGCGAGAAGATTGTGCACCGCCGCTTTACAGGCTTCGACGCCGCTTCGTTCTACCATCGACACCACC
ACGCTGGCACCCAGTTGATCGGCGCGAGATTTAATCGCCGCGACAATTTGCGACGGCGCGTGCAGGGCCA
GACTGGAGGTGGCAACGCCAATCAGCAACGACTGTTTGCCCGCCAGTTGTTGTGCCACGCGGTTGGGAAT
GTAATTCAGCTCCGCCATCGCCGCTTCCACTTTTTCCCGCGTTTTCGCAGAAACGTGGCTGGCCTGGTTC
ACCACGCGGGAAACGGTCTGATAAGAGACACCGGCATACTCTGCGACATCGTATAACGTTACTGGTTTCA
CATTCACCACCCTGAATTGACTCTCTTCCGGGCGCTATCATGCCATACCGCGAAAGGTTTTGCGCCATTC
GATGGTGTCCGGGATCTCGACGCTCTCCCTTATGCGACTCCTGCATTAGGAAGCAGCCCAGTAGTAGGTT
GAGGCCGTTGAGCACCGCCGCCGCAAGGAATGGTGCATGCAAGGAGATGGCGCCCAACAGTCCCCCGGCC
ACGGGGCCTGCCACCATACCCACGCCGAAACAAGCGCTCATGAGCCCGAAGTGGCGAGCCCGATCTTCCC
CATCGGTGATGTCGGCGATATAGGCGCCAGCAACCGCACCTGTGGCGCCGGTGATGCCGGCCACGATGCG
TCCGGCGTAGAGGATCGAGATCTCGATCCCGCGAAATTAATACGACTCACTATAGGGGAATTGTGAGCGG
ATAACAATTCCCCTCTAGAAATAATTTTGTTTAACTTTAAGAAGGAGATATACATATGCACCATCACCAT
CACCATGGCGGCGGATCTATGAAAATCGAAGAAGGTAAACTGGTAATCTGGATTAACGGCGATAAAGGCT
ATAACGGTCTCGCTGAAGTCGGTAAGAAATTCGAGAAAGATACCGGAATTAAAGTCACCGTTGAGCATCC
GGATAAACTGGAAGAGAAATTCCCACAGGTTGCGGCAACTGGCGATGGCCCTGACATTATCTTCTGGGCA
CACGACCGCTTTGGTGGCTACGCTCAATCTGGCCTGTTGGCTGAAATCACCCCGGACAAAGCGTTCCAGG
ACAAGCTGTATCCGTTTACCTGGGATGCCGTACGTTACAACGGCAAGCTGATTGCTTACCCGATCGCTGT
TGAAGCGTTATCGCTGATTTATAACAAAGATCTGCTGCCGAACCCGCCAAAAACCTGGGAAGAGATCCCG
GCGCTGGATAAAGAACTGAAAGCGAAAGGTAAGAGCGCGCTGATGTTCAACCTGCAAGAACCGTACTTCA
CCTGGCCGCTGATTGCTGCTGACGGGGGTTATGCGTTCAAGTATGAAAACGGCAAGTACGACATTAAAGA
CGTGGGCGTGGATAACGCTGGCGCGAAAGCGGGTCTGACCTTCCTGGTTGACCTGATTAAAAACAAACAC
ATGAATGCAGACACCGATTACTCCATCGCAGAAGCTGCCTTTAATAAAGGCGAAACAGCGATGACCATCA
ACGGCCCGTGGGCATGGTCCAACATCGACACCAGCAAAGTGAATTATGGTGTAACGGTACTGCCGACCTT
CAAGGGTCAACCATCCAAACCGTTCGTTGGCGTGCTGAGCGCAGGTATTAACGCCGCCAGTCCGAACAAA
GAGCTGGCAAAAGAGTTCCTCGAAAACTATCTGCTGACTGATGAAGGTCTGGAAGCGGTTAATAAAGACA
AACCGCTGGGTGCCGTAGCGCTGAAGTCTTACGAGGAAGAGTTGGTGAAAGATCCGCGTATTGCCGCCAC
TATGGAAAACGCCCAGAAAGGTGAAATCATGCCGAACATCCCGCAGATGTCCGCTTTCTGGTATGCCGTG
CGTACTGCGGTGATCAACGCCGCCAGCGGTCGTCAGACTGTCGATGAAGCCCTGAAAGACGCGCAGACCG
GTGGGGGAGGGAGTGGCGGTGGTGGCAGCCTTGAAGTCCTCTTTCAGGGGCCGGGTATGGAATCCAATCA
ATCCAATAACGGTGGCTCGGGTAATGCCGCTCTGAATCGTGGTGGCCGCTACGTGCCGCCGCATCTGCGT
GGTGGCGATGGTGGTGCAGCAGCAGCTGCATCTGCTGGCGGTGATGACCGTCGCGGCGGTGCGGGCGGTG
GCGGTTATCGTCGCGGCGGTGGCAATAGTGGTGGCGGTGGCGGTGGCGGTTATGATCGTGGTTACAATGA
CAACCGTGATGACCGCGATAACCGTGGCGGTTCCGGCG
Features (pLannotate 1.2.2; 21 found; start..end, strand, type, name):
    252..719     +  CDS            LUCI_OPLGR (fragment): Experimental evidence at protein level: Swiss-Prot protein existence level 1. Catalytic subunit of oplophorus-luciferin 2-monooxygenase. Oxidoreductase that converts coelenterazine (the oplophorus luciferin) to coelenteramide under emission of blue light with a maximum at 454 nm. Is also active with bisdeoxycoelenterazine. From Oplophorus gracilirostris (Luminous shrimp).
    747..1250    +  CDS            laf-1 (fragment): DDX3_CAEEL - Experimental evidence at protein level: Swiss-Prot protein existence level 1. Multifunctional ATP-dependent RNA helicase (PubMed:27546789). Plays a role in RNA remodeling, but is not required for RNA unwinding (PubMed:27546789). Binds to RNA in a concentration-dependent manner to stimulate annealing between two complementary strands of RNA (PubMed:26015579, PubMed:27546789). This process is also dependent upon ATP; ATP reduces binding to RNA and subsequently diminishes RNA annealing (PubMed:27546789). Involved in many cellular processes, which do not necessarily require its ATPase
   1257..1274    +  CDS            9xHis (fragment): 9xHis affinity tag
   1284..1333    +  CDS            SET1 (fragment): solubility-enhancement tag derived from T7 phage gene 10B
   1341..1388    +  terminator     T7 terminator: transcription terminator for bacteriophage T7 RNA polymerase
   1425..1853    +  rep_origin     f1 ori (sequence partly withheld): f1 bacteriophage origin of replication; arrow indicates direction of (+) strand synthesis
   1929..1986    +  promoter       AmpR promoter (fragment): bla
   1995..2810    -  CDS            KanR: aminoglycoside phosphotransferase; aph(3')-Ia; confers resistance to kanamycin in bacteria or G418 (Geneticin®) in eukaryotes
   2963..3551    +  rep_origin     ori: high-copy-number ColE1/pMB1/pBR322/pUC origin of replication
   3745..3844    -  CDS            TcR (fragment): tetracycline efflux protein; tet; confers resistance to tetracycline
   3859..3880    -  protein_bind   CAP binding site: CAP binding activates transcription in the presence of cAMP. E. coli catabolite activator protein
   3893..4975    -  CDS            lacI: lac repressor; lacI; The lac repressor binds to the lac operator to inhibit transcription in E. coli. This inhibition can be relieved by adding lactose or isopropyl-β-D-thiogalactopyranoside (IPTG).
   4976..5053    -  promoter       lacI promoter: lacI
   5061..5340    -  CDS            TcR (fragment): tetracycline efflux protein; tet; confers resistance to tetracycline
   5362..5380    +  promoter       T7 promoter: promoter for bacteriophage T7 RNA polymerase
   5381..5405    +  protein_bind   lac operator: The lac repressor binds to the lac operator to inhibit transcription in E. coli. This inhibition can be relieved by adding lactose or isopropyl-β-D-thiogalactopyranoside (IPTG). lac repressor encoded by lacI
   5420..5442    +  RBS            RBS: efficient ribosome binding site from bacteriophage T7 gene 10 (Olins and Rangwala, 1989)
   5453..5470    +  CDS            6xHis: 6xHis affinity tag
   5483..6582    +  CDS            MBP (fragment): maltose binding protein from E. coli; malE (mutated); This version of the gene does not encode a signal sequence, so MBP will remain in the cytosol.
   6614..6633    +  CDS            HRV 3C site (fragment): recognition and cleavage site for human rhinovirus 3C and PreScission proteases
   6641..245     +  CDS            laf-1 (fragment) (across the origin): DDX3_CAEEL - Experimental evidence at protein level: Swiss-Prot protein existence level 1. Multifunctional ATP-dependent RNA helicase (PubMed:27546789). Plays a role in RNA remodeling, but is not required for RNA unwinding (PubMed:27546789). Binds to RNA in a concentration-dependent manner to stimulate annealing between two complementary strands of RNA (PubMed:26015579, PubMed:27546789). This process is also dependent upon ATP; ATP reduces binding to RNA and subsequently diminishes RNA annealing (PubMed:27546789). Involved in many cellular processes, which do not necessarily require its ATPase
