[The description below was written by a language model from this plasmid's Addgene catalogue record and pLannotate feature annotations shown in this document.]
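Description:
MBP-RGG-LgBit-RGG is a 6.9 kb bacterial expression plasmid built on the pBamUK backbone, which by its annotated features is a pET-style T7 vector. It replicates in E. coli from a high-copy ColE1/pUC-type origin, is selected with kanamycin through an aph(3')-Ia resistance gene, and also carries an f1 phage origin. Short tetracycline-resistance fragments flanking the lacI cassette appear to be backbone remnants rather than functional markers.

The synthetic insert is transcribed from a T7 promoter controlled by an adjacent lac operator, with the plasmid-borne lacI gene supplying repressor so that expression is IPTG-inducible in hosts that provide T7 RNA polymerase. A T7 gene 10 ribosome binding site precedes the open reading frame, and a T7 terminator follows it. The encoded fusion begins with a 6xHis tag and cytosolic maltose binding protein (no signal sequence), followed by a partial match to an HRV 3C/PreScission protease site, which would allow the MBP tag to be removed. Next come a fragment of C. elegans LAF-1 corresponding to its RGG domain, a fragment of the Oplophorus luciferase catalytic subunit corresponding to LgBit (the large piece of split NanoLuc-type luciferase), a second LAF-1 RGG fragment and a C-terminal His tag.

The RGG domain is an intrinsically disordered region that drives phase separation, so flanking LgBit with two copies targets the luciferase fragment into protein condensates, while MBP serves as a solubility and purification handle. According to the record, the construct was made for work on incorporating and assembling a light-emitting enzymatic reaction in model protein condensates. LgBit would presumably be complemented there by a partner fragment that is not encoded on this plasmid.
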