Addgene plasmid #176643: MBP-RGG-LgBit-RGG
Purpose: LgBit fused to LAF-1 RGG domain with N-terminal MBP tag
Depositing lab: Daniel Hammer. Depositing organization: University of Pennsylvania. Publication: Incorporation and Assembly of a Light-Emitting Enzymatic Reaction into Model Protein Condensates. Guan M, Garabedian MV, Leutenegger M, Schuster BS, Good MC, Hammer DA. Biochemistry. 2021 Oct 14. doi: 10.1021/acs.biochem.1c00373. PubMed 34648259.
Backbone
  Vector backbone: pBamUK
  Vector type: Bacterial Expression
Growth in bacteria
  Bacterial resistance: Kanamycin, 50 μg/mL
  Growth temperature: 37°C
  Growth strain: DH5alpha
  Copy number: High Copy
Gene/Insert
  Gene/Insert name: MBP-RGG-LgBit-RGG
  Species: Synthetic
Terms and licenses: Academic/Nonprofit Terms; Industry Terms: Not Available to Industry
How to cite: MBP-RGG-LgBit-RGG was a gift from Daniel Hammer (Addgene plasmid # 176643 ; http://n2t.net/addgene:176643 ; RRID:Addgene_176643)
