>Addgene plasmid #176643 | MBP-RGG-LgBit-RGG | depositor partial sequence | sequence record 342251 | MBP-RGG-LgBit-RGG sequence 2730 bps
ATGCACCATCACCATCACCATGGCGGCGGATCTATGAAAATCGAAGAAGGTAAACTGGTAATCTGGATTA
ACGGCGATAAAGGCTATAACGGTCTCGCTGAAGTCGGTAAGAAATTCGAGAAAGATACCGGAATTAAAGT
CACCGTTGAGCATCCGGATAAACTGGAAGAGAAATTCCCACAGGTTGCGGCAACTGGCGATGGCCCTGAC
ATTATCTTCTGGGCACACGACCGCTTTGGTGGCTACGCTCAATCTGGCCTGTTGGCTGAAATCACCCCGG
ACAAAGCGTTCCAGGACAAGCTGTATCCGTTTACCTGGGATGCCGTACGTTACAACGGCAAGCTGATTGC
TTACCCGATCGCTGTTGAAGCGTTATCGCTGATTTATAACAAAGATCTGCTGCCGAACCCGCCAAAAACC
TGGGAAGAGATCCCGGCGCTGGATAAAGAACTGAAAGCGAAAGGTAAGAGCGCGCTGATGTTCAACCTGC
AAGAACCGTACTTCACCTGGCCGCTGATTGCTGCTGACGGGGGTTATGCGTTCAAGTATGAAAACGGCAA
GTACGACATTAAAGACGTGGGCGTGGATAACGCTGGCGCGAAAGCGGGTCTGACCTTCCTGGTTGACCTG
ATTAAAAACAAACACATGAATGCAGACACCGATTACTCCATCGCAGAAGCTGCCTTTAATAAAGGCGAAA
CAGCGATGACCATCAACGGCCCGTGGGCATGGTCCAACATCGACACCAGCAAAGTGAATTATGGTGTAAC
GGTACTGCCGACCTTCAAGGGTCAACCATCCAAACCGTTCGTTGGCGTGCTGAGCGCAGGTATTAACGCC
GCCAGTCCGAACAAAGAGCTGGCAAAAGAGTTCCTCGAAAACTATCTGCTGACTGATGAAGGTCTGGAAG
CGGTTAATAAAGACAAACCGCTGGGTGCCGTAGCGCTGAAGTCTTACGAGGAAGAGTTGGTGAAAGATCC
GCGTATTGCCGCCACTATGGAAAACGCCCAGAAAGGTGAAATCATGCCGAACATCCCGCAGATGTCCGCT
TTCTGGTATGCCGTGCGTACTGCGGTGATCAACGCCGCCAGCGGTCGTCAGACTGTCGATGAAGCCCTGA
AAGACGCGCAGACCGGTGGGGGAGGGAGTGGCGGTGGTGGCAGCCTTGAAGTCCTCTTTCAGGGGCCGGG
TATGGAATCCAATCAATCCAATAACGGTGGCTCGGGTAATGCCGCTCTGAATCGTGGTGGCCGCTACGTG
CCGCCGCATCTGCGTGGTGGCGATGGTGGTGCAGCAGCAGCTGCATCTGCTGGCGGTGATGACCGTCGCG
GCGGTGCGGGCGGTGGCGGTTATCGTCGCGGCGGTGGCAATAGTGGTGGCGGTGGCGGTGGCGGTTATGA
TCGTGGTTACAATGACAACCGTGATGACCGCGATAACCGTGGCGGTTCCGGCGGTTACGGTCGTGATCGT
AATTATGAAGACCGTGGTTACAACGGCGGTGGCGGTGGCGGTGGCAATCGTGGCTATAACAATAACCGTG
GTGGCGGTGGCGGTGGCTACAATCGCCAGGATCGTGGTGACGGTGGCAGCTCTAACTTTTCGCGCGGTGG
CTATAATAACCGTGATGAAGGCAGCGACAACCGCGGTAGTGGCCGTTCCTACAATAACGATCGTCGCGAC
AATGGTGGCGATGGCGAATTCGTTTTTACGCTTGAAGATTTCGTTGGTGATTGGGAGCAAACTGCGGCAT
ATAATTTGGACCAAGTTTTGGAACAAGGTGGTGTAAGTAGTCTTCTTCAGAACTTAGCTGTCTCCGTGAC
ACCCATTCAGCGCATCGTTAGATCGGGTGAAAACGCCCTGAAGATAGATATTCACGTTATTATTCCCTAT
GAGGGCTTAAGTGCAGATCAAATGGCCCAAATCGAGGAGGTTTTCAAGGTCGTGTATCCAGTGGACGATC
ACCATTTCAAAGTCATTTTACCGTATGGGACTTTAGTAATTGACGGAGTAACTCCCAATATGTTGAACTA
TTTTGGAAGACCATACGAGGGCATAGCGGTTTTCGATGGTAAAAAGATTACGGTGACGGGTACGCTTTGG
AATGGTAACAAAATTATAGACGAGCGGTTAATAACCCCGGATGGGTCAATGTTATTCAGAGTCACTATTA
ACAGTGAATTCTTAGTACCTCGCGGGTCAATGGAATCCAATCAATCCAATAACGGTGGCTCGGGTAATGC
CGCTCTGAATCGTGGTGGCCGCTACGTGCCGCCGCATCTGCGTGGTGGCGATGGTGGTGCAGCAGCAGCT
GCATCTGCTGGCGGTGATGACCGTCGCGGCGGTGCGGGCGGTGGCGGTTATCGTCGCGGCGGTGGCAATA
GTGGTGGCGGTGGCGGTGGCGGTTATGATCGTGGTTACAATGACAACCGTGATGACCGCGATAACCGTGG
CGGTTCCGGCGGTTACGGTCGTGATCGTAATTATGAAGACCGTGGTTACAACGGCGGTGGCGGTGGCGGT
GGCAATCGTGGCTATAACAATAACCGTGGTGGCGGTGGCGGTGGCTACAATCGCCAGGATCGTGGTGACG
GTGGCAGCTCTAACTTTTCGCGCGGTGGCTATAATAACCGTGATGAAGGCAGCGACAACCGCGGTAGTGG
CCGTTCCTACAATAACGATCGTCGCGACAATGGTGGCGATGGCCTCGAGCACCACCACCACCACCACTGA
